>Addgene plasmid #227528 | pEPDG1CB0026 | addgene full sequence | sequence record 454868 | Addgene NGS Result
TAGGTCTCTAATGGAGGGAGAGATGAAAAACATGATATTTGTATGGGCAACAGCGTTTGGATCTCTCTTC
ATCTGCCACAAAATCACCAAAGTTACTGCACCAGGTACAAGTCGCTTATGCGCATTCATCCCTGTGGTTT
GCATCTTCTTATACCTCCCCCTCCGGCTTACAACTGTTCATTTCGCCGGCACAACCTCTTTCTTCATCTC
TTGGCTTGCAAACTTCAAATTGATTTTGCTTGCTTTCAATAAAGGCCCTCTGTTTTCAAATCCACCCCTT
CCTTTCTCCAAATTCATCCTCACCGCTTGTGTTCCCATTAAAATTTCATCTCATAGATCTGATTCTGAAC
CCAAAAAATCACCGACGGCGATCAAATACTCCCTCAAGTTTATGGTGTTTCTTCTGTTGCTTAAAGTGTA
TGAATACGACGATCAATTTCATCCTCTCATCAGAATGACTCTGTTTTGTGTTCATTTATATGTGGCTCTA
GACCTAGGTTTAGCCATGGTTGCATACCTGGCTCGATCCATCACTGGATTCGAACTCGAACCACAGTTCG
ATGAACCTTACCTGGCTACATCTCTACAAGACTTTTGGGGAAAGAGGTGGAATCTAATGGTCACGGGTAT
ACTACACCCTGCCGTGTACCTACCCGTCCGAGCAATTTCCGGTAGGTTTCTGACCAAAAAGCGGGCCGCA
CTTCCTGCTCTTATGTTTTCGTTTATCGTATCCGGGCTGATGCACGAGTTGATTTTTTATTACATTGGGC
GATTGAAGCCCACATGGGAAGTCACGGGGTTCTTCGTCATTCATGGCGTGCTGGTGAGTATGGAGGTGGT
GGTAAAAAGGGCGGTAGATGGAAGATTCCATCTGCCAGCTGCGGTTTCCAGGCCGCTGGCGTTGGGTTTG
GTGATCGCCACCAGCTTCTGGTTATTCTTTCCGCCGTTCCTGCGGTTTGATTCGGAAGTCCGATTATGTG
AAGAATTTCTCGCCTTCATGGAACTTGTCCGTCGTGGACGGTTTGTTGGCCCAAAGGACGTCTTTTGCCC
TTACTTTAGACGCGGTTCGAGAGACCTAAGGCTAGGTGGAGGCTCAGTGATGATAAGTCTGCGATGGTGG
ATGCATGTGTCATGGTCATAGCTGTTTCCTGTGTGAAATTGTTATCCGCTCAGAGGGCACAATCCTATTC
CGCGCTATCCGACAATCTCCAAGACATTAGGTGGAGTTCAGTTCGGCGTATGGCATATGTCGCTGGAAAG
AACATGTGAGCAAAAGGCCAGCAAAAGGCCAGGAACCGTAAAAAGGCCGCGTTGCTGGCGTTTTTCCATA
GGCTCCGCCCCCCTGACGAGCATCACAAAAATCGACGCTCAAGTCAGAGGTGGCGAAACCCGACAGGACT
ATAAAGATACCAGGCGTTTCCCCCTGGAAGCTCCCTCGTGCGCTCTCCTGTTCCGACCCTGCCGCTTACC
GGATACCTGTCCGCCTTTCTCCCTTCGGGAAGCGTGGCGCTTTCTCATAGCTCACGCTGTAGGTATCTCA
GTTCGGTGTAGGTCGTTCGCTCCAAGCTGGGCTGTGTGCACGAACCCCCCGTTCAGCCCGACCGCTGCGC
CTTATCCGGTAACTATCGTCTTGAGTCCAACCCGGTAAGACACGACTTATCGCCACTGGCAGCAGCCACT
GGTAACAGGATTAGCAGAGCGAGGTATGTAGGCGGTGCTACAGAGTTCTTGAAGTGGTGGCCTAACTACG
GCTACACTAGAAGAACAGTATTTGGTATCTGCGCTCTGCTGAAGCCAGTTACCTTCGGAAAAAGAGTTGG
TAGCTCTTGATCCGGCAAACAAACCACCGCTGGTAGCGGTGGTTTTTTTGTTTGCAAGCAGCAGATTACG
CGCAGAAAAAAAGGATCTCAAGAAGATCCTTTGATCTTTTCTACGGGGTCTGACGCTCTATTCAACAAAG
CCGCCGTCCCGTCAAGTCAGCGTAAATGGGTAGGGGGCTTCAAATCGTCCCCCCATACGATATAAGTTGT
TACTAGTGCTTGGATTCTCACCAATAAAAAACGCCCGGCGGCAACCGAGCGTTCTGAACAAATCCAGATG
GAGTTCTGAGGTCATTACTGGATCTATCAACAGGAGTCCAAGCGAGCTCGATATCAAATTACGCCCCGCC
CTGCCACTCATCGCAGTACTGTTGTAATTCATTAAGCATTCTGCCGACATGGAAGCCATCACAAACGGCA
TGATGAACCTGAATCGCCAGCGGCATCAGCACCTTGTCGCCTTGCGTATAATATTTGCCCATGGTGAAAA
CGGGGGCGAAGAAGTTGTCCATATTGGCCACGTTTAAATCAAAACTGGTGAAACTCACCCAGGGATTGGC
TGAGACGAAAAACATATTCTCAATAAACCCTTTAGGGAAATAGGCCAGGTTTTCACCGTAACACGCCACA
TCTTGCGAATATATGTGTAGAAACTGCCGGAAATCGTCGTGGTATTCACTCCAGAGCGATGAAAACGTTT
CAGTTTGCTCATGGAAAACGGTGTAACAAGGGTGAACACTATCCCATATCACCAGCTCACCGTCTTTCAT
TGCCATACGAAATTCCGGATGAGCATTCATCAGGCGGGCAAGAATGTGAATAAAGGCCGGATAAAACTTG
TGCTTATTTTTCTTTACGGTCTTTAAAAAGGCCGTAATATCCAGCTGAACGGTCTGGTTATAGGTACATT
GAGCAACTGACTGAAATGCCTCAAAATGTTCTTTACGATGCCATTGGGATATATCAACGGTGGTATATCC
AGTGATTTTTTTCTCCATTTTAGCTTCCTTAGCTCCTGAAAATCTCGATAACTCAAAAAATACGCCCGGT
AGTGATCTTATTTCATTATGGTGAAAGTTGGAACCTCTTACGTGCCGATCAACGTCTCATTGATACCTGA
AACAAAACCCATCGTACGGCCAAGGAAGTCTCCAATAACTGTGATCCACCACAAGCGCCAGGGTTTTCCC
AGTCACGACGTTGTAAAACGACGGCCAGTCATGCATAATCCGCACGCATCTGGAATAAGGAAGTGCCATT
CCGCCTGACCT
Features (pLannotate 1.2.2; 5 found; start..end, strand, type, name):
   1323..1911    -  rep_origin     ori: high-copy-number ColE1/pMB1/pBR322/pUC origin of replication
   2044..2138    -  terminator     lambda t0 terminator: transcription terminator from phage lambda
   2162..2818    -  CDS            cat: CAT_ECOLX - Experimental evidence at protein level: Swiss-Prot protein existence level 1. This enzyme is an effector of chloramphenicol resistance in bacteria. From Escherichia coli. This protein is used as a marker in many commonly used cloning vectors, such as pACYC184.
   2819..2921    -  promoter       cat promoter: promoter of the E. coli cat gene encoding chloramphenicol acetyltransferase
   2996..3039    -  CDS            lacZα (fragment): LacZα fragment of β-galactosidase; lacZ fragment
