[The description below was written by a language model from this plasmid's Addgene catalogue record and pLannotate feature annotations shown in this document.]
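Description:
pEPDG1CB0026 is a Level 0 (L0) standard part plasmid for modular plant synthetic biology. It carries the coding sequence of CoACT3, acyltransferase 3 from the pot marigold Calendula officinalis, in the pTwist Chlor High Copy backbone. The part is a CDS without a stop codon, a format that generally allows a C-terminal tag or fusion partner to be joined in frame during later assembly. Internal BsaI sites were removed by silent mutation, which "domesticates" the sequence for BsaI-based Type IIS (Golden Gate-style) assembly without changing the encoded protein. The record does not state the flanking cloning sites or overhangs.

The sequenced plasmid is about 3.1 kb. Its annotated features are all backbone elements: a high-copy ColE1/pUC-type origin of replication, and a chloramphenicol acetyltransferase (cat) gene driven by its native promoter and followed by the phage lambda t0 terminator, which provides chloramphenicol selection in E. coli. A short residual lacZα fragment is also detected. The automated annotation did not label the CoACT3 insert, which presumably lies in the unannotated region of roughly 1.3 kb upstream of the origin.

Although catalogued as a plant expression vector, the plasmid has no annotated plant promoter, terminator or plant selection marker, so it is not expressed directly. It serves as a donor part to be combined with promoter, tag and terminator modules into transcription units in higher-level acceptor vectors. The associated work concerns the biosynthesis of anti-inflammatory triterpenoids in Calendula officinalis, so the likely use is building plant expression constructs to study this acyltransferase in that pathway.
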