Addgene plasmid #227528: pEPDG1CB0026
Purpose: L0 part - CDS (without STOP codon)
Depositing lab: Nicola Patron. Depositing organization: Earlham Institute. Publication: Biosynthesis and bioactivity of anti-inflammatory triterpenoids in Calendula officinalis. Golubova D, Salmon M, Su H, Tansley C, Kaithakottil GG, Linsmith G, Schudoma C, Swarbreck D, O'Connell MA, Patron NJ. Nat Commun. 2025 Jul 28;16(1):6941. doi: 10.1038/s41467-025-62269-w. PubMed 40721615.
Backbone
  Vector backbone: pTwist Chlor High Copy
  Vector type: Plant Expression
Growth in bacteria
  Bacterial resistance: Chloramphenicol, 25 μg/mL
  Growth temperature: 37°C
  Growth strain: DH5alpha
  Copy number: High Copy
Gene/Insert
  Gene/Insert name: CoACT3 (Calendula officinalis acyltransferase 3)
  Species: Calendula officinalis
  Mutation: BsaI sites removed by silent mutation
  Cloning method: Restriction Enzyme; 5′ cloning site unknown (unknown if destroyed)
Terms and licenses: Academic/Nonprofit Terms; Industry Terms: Not Available to Industry
How to cite: pEPDG1CB0026 was a gift from Nicola Patron (Addgene plasmid # 227528 ; http://n2t.net/addgene:227528 ; RRID:Addgene_227528)
